Addgene plasmid #197634: pDEST26-hTICAM1-Nluc
Purpose: Human TRIF protein expression in mammalian cells
Depositing lab: Haian Fu. Depositing organization: Emory University.
Backbone
  Vector backbone: pDest26
  Vector type: Mammalian Expression
Growth in bacteria
  Bacterial resistance: Ampicillin, 100 μg/mL
  Growth temperature: 37°C
  Growth strain: DH5alpha
  Copy number: High Copy
Gene/Insert
  Gene/Insert name: TICAM1 (alt name: TRIF; IIAE6; MyD88-3; PRVTIRB; TICAM-1)
  Species: H. sapiens (human)
  Entrez Gene: TICAM1 (a.k.a. IIAE6, MyD88-3, PRVTIRB, TICAM-1, TRIF)
  Tag / fusion protein: NanoLuciferase (C terminal on insert)
  Cloning method: Gateway Cloning
Terms and licenses: Academic/Nonprofit Terms; Industry Terms: Not Available to Industry
How to cite: pDEST26-hTICAM1-Nluc was a gift from Haian Fu (Addgene plasmid # 197634 ; http://n2t.net/addgene:197634 ; RRID:Addgene_197634)
