[The description below was written by a language model from this plasmid's Addgene catalogue record and pLannotate feature annotations shown in this document.]
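Description:
pDEST26-hTICAM1-Nluc is a mammalian expression plasmid built on a pDEST26-type Gateway destination backbone, made to express human TRIF (TICAM1), the adaptor protein that links TLR3 and TLR4 to NF-κB and IRF activation, as a fusion with NanoLuc luciferase. It is maintained in E. coli through a high-copy ColE1/pUC-type origin and selected with ampicillin via the β-lactamase gene. An f1 origin is also present, along with short leftover lac promoter/operator and lacI fragments from the backbone.

The expression cassette is driven by the human CMV immediate-early enhancer and promoter, followed by a T7 promoter that could support in vitro transcription. The TICAM1 coding sequence sits between attB1 and attB2 sites, the scars of Gateway recombination. Downstream of attB2 the annotation detects a short match to an HA epitope tag (a fragment of a 3xHA motif) and then the human codon-optimised Nluc coding sequence. This agrees with the catalogue entry for a C-terminal NanoLuciferase tag that reads through the attB2 linker, though the HA element is not listed in the catalogue fields. An HSV thymidine kinase polyadenylation signal terminates the transcript. The tiny HIV-1 LTR and bGH poly(A) hits are fragmentary matches, not functional elements. A separate SV40 early promoter drives the neomycin phosphotransferase gene with an SV40 poly(A) signal, which allows G418 selection of stably transfected cells.

The record states only that the plasmid is for TRIF expression in mammalian cells. A NanoLuc fusion of this kind suits luminescence-based readouts such as quantifying protein levels or serving as a donor in BRET-type protein–protein interaction assays, but no specific assay is named.
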