Features (pLannotate 1.2.2; 24 found; start..end, strand, type, name):
      1..380     +  enhancer       CMV enhancer: human cytomegalovirus immediate early enhancer
    381..584     +  promoter       CMV promoter: human cytomegalovirus (CMV) immediate early promoter
    580..613     +  LTR            5' LTR (truncated) (fragment): truncated 5' long terminal repeat (LTR) from HIV-1
    629..647     +  promoter       T7 promoter: promoter for bacteriophage T7 RNA polymerase
    677..701     +  protein_bind   attB1: mutant version of attB; recombination site for the Gateway® BP reaction BP Clonase™
    707..2842    +  CDS            TICAM1: TCAM1_HUMAN - Also known as PRVTIRB, TRIF. Experimental evidence at protein level: Swiss-Prot protein existence level 1. Involved in innate immunity against invading pathogens. Adapter used by TLR3, TLR4 (through TICAM2) and TLR5 to mediate NF- kappa-B and interferon-regulatory factor (IRF) activation, and to induce apoptosis (PubMed:12471095, PubMed:12539043, PubMed:14739303, PubMed:28747347). Ligand binding to these receptors results in TRIF recruitment through its TIR domain (PubMed:12471095, PubMed:12539043, PubMed:14739303). Distinct protein-interaction motifs allow recruitment of the eff
   2847..2871    -  protein_bind   attB2: mutant version of attB; recombination site for the Gateway® BP reaction BP Clonase™
   2882..2908    +  CDS            3xHA (fragment): three tandem HA epitope tags
   2939..3452    +  CDS            Nluc (fragment): NanoLuc® luciferase human codon-optimized
   3538..3586    +  polyA_signal   HSV TK poly(A) signal: herpes simplex virus thymidine kinase polyadenylation signal (Cole and Stacy, 1985)
   3677..3693    -  polyA_signal   bGH poly(A) signal (fragment): bovine growth hormone polyadenylation signal
   3788..4216    +  rep_origin     f1 ori (sequence partly withheld): f1 bacteriophage origin of replication; arrow indicates direction of (+) strand synthesis
   4230..4559    +  promoter       SV40 promoter: SV40 enhancer and early promoter
   4626..5417    +  CDS            neo: KKA2_KLEPN - Also known as kan, nptII. Experimental evidence at protein level: Swiss-Prot protein existence level 1. Resistance to kanamycin, neomycin, paromomycin, ribostamycin, butirosin and gentamicin B. From Klebsiella pneumoniae.
   5443..5601    +  CDS            ble (fragment): BLE_KLEPN - Experimental evidence at protein level: Swiss-Prot protein existence level 1. Binding protein with a strong affinity to the bleomycin family of antibiotics. Binds to CL990; an antimitotic-antibiotic compound. From Klebsiella pneumoniae.
   5596..5717    +  polyA_signal   SV40 poly(A) signal: SV40 polyadenylation signal
   5790..5806    -  protein_bind   lac operator: The lac repressor binds to the lac operator to inhibit transcription in E. coli. This inhibition can be relieved by adding lactose or isopropyl-β-D-thiogalactopyranoside (IPTG). lac repressor encoded by lacI
   5814..5844    -  promoter       lac promoter: promoter for the E. coli lac operon
   5859..5880    -  protein_bind   CAP binding site: CAP binding activates transcription in the presence of cAMP. E. coli catabolite activator protein
   5893..5985    -  CDS            lacI (fragment): lac repressor; lacI; The lac repressor binds to the lac operator to inhibit transcription in E. coli. This inhibition can be relieved by adding lactose or isopropyl-β-D-thiogalactopyranoside (IPTG).
   6168..6756    -  rep_origin     ori: high-copy-number ColE1/pMB1/pBR322/pUC origin of replication
   6927..7787    -  CDS            AmpR: β-lactamase; bla; confers resistance to ampicillin, carbenicillin, and related antibiotics
   7788..7892    -  promoter       AmpR promoter: bla
   7951..8003    -  misc_feature   bom (fragment): basis of mobility region from pBR322
>Addgene plasmid #197634 | pDEST26-hTICAM1-Nluc | addgene full sequence | sequence record 417624 | Addgene NGS Result
GACATTGATTATTGACTAGTTATTAATAGTAATCAATTACGGGGTCATTAGTTCATAGCCCATATATGGA
GTTCCGCGTTACATAACTTACGGTAAATGGCCCGCCTGGCTGACCGCCCAACGACCCCCGCCCATTGACG
TCAATAATGACGTATGTTCCCATAGTAACGCCAATAGGGACTTTCCATTGACGTCAATGGGTGGAGTATT
TACGGTAAACTGCCCACTTGGCAGTACATCAAGTGTATCATATGCCAAGTACGCCCCCTATTGACGTCAA
TGACGGTAAATGGCCCGCCTGGCATTATGCCCAGTACATGACCTTATGGGACTTTCCTACTTGGCAGTAC
ATCTACGTATTAGTCATCGCTATTACCATGGTGATGCGGTTTTGGCAGTACATCAATGGGCGTGGATAGC
GGTTTGACTCACGGGGATTTCCAAGTCTCCACCCCATTGACGTCAATGGGAGTTTGTTTTGGCACCAAAA
TCAACGGGACTTTCCAAAATGTCGTAACAACTCCGCCCCATTGACGCAAATGGGCGGTAGGCGTGTACGG
TGGGAGGTCTATATAAGCAGAGCTCTCTGGCTAACTAGAGAACCCACTGCTTACTGGCTTATCGAAATTA
ATACGACTCACTATAGGGAGACCCAAGCTTGCTAGTTAAGCTAGCAACAAGTTTGTACAAAAAAGCAGGC
TCCACCATGGCCTGCACAGGCCCATCACTTCCTAGCGCCTTCGACATTCTAGGTGCAGCAGGCCAGGACA
AGCTCTTGTATCTGAAGCACAAACTGAAGACCCCACGCCCAGGCTGCCAGGGGCAGGACCTCCTGCATGC
CATGGTTCTCCTGAAGCTGGGCCAGGAAACTGAGGCCAGGATCTCTCTAGAGGCATTGAAGGCCGATGCG
GTGGCCCGGCTGGTGGCCCGCCAGTGGGCTGGCGTGGACAGCACCGAGGACCCAGAGGAGCCCCCAGATG
TGTCCTGGGCTGTGGCCCGCTTGTACCACCTGCTGGCTGAGGAGAAGCTGTGCCCCGCCTCGCTGCGGGA
CGTGGCCTACCAGGAAGCCGTCCGCACCCTCAGCTCCAGGGACGACCACCGGCTGGGGGAACTTCAGGAT
GAGGCCCGAAACCGGTGTGGGTGGGACATTGCTGGGGATCCAGGGAGCATCCGGACGCTCCAGTCCAATC
TGGGCTGCCTCCCACCATCCTCGGCTTTGCCCTCTGGGACCAGGAGCCTCCCACGCCCCATTGACGGTGT
TTCGGACTGGAGCCAAGGGTGCTCCCTGCGATCCACTGGCAGCCCTGCCTCCCTGGCCAGCAACTTGGAA
ATCAGCCAGTCCCCTACCATGCCCTTCCTCAGCCTGCACCGCAGCCCACATGGGCCCAGCAAGCTCTGTG
ACGACCCCCAGGCCAGCTTGGTGCCCGAGCCTGTCCCCGGTGGCTGCCAGGAGCCTGAGGAGATGAGCTG
GCCGCCATCGGGGGAGATTGCCAGCCCACCAGAGCTGCCAAGCAGCCCACCTCCTGGGCTTCCCGAAGTG
GCCCCAGATGCAACCTCCACTGGCCTCCCTGATACCCCCGCAGCTCCAGAAACCAGCACCAACTACCCAG
TGGAGTGCACCGAGGGGTCTGCAGGCCCCCAGTCTCTCCCCTTGCCTATTCTGGAGCCGGTCAAAAACCC
CTGCTCTGTCAAAGACCAGACGCCACTCCAACTTTCTGTAGAAGATACCACCTCTCCAAATACCAAGCCG
TGCCCACCTACTCCCACCACCCCAGAAACATCCCCTCCTCCTCCTCCTCCTCCTCCTTCATCTACTCCTT
GTTCAGCTCACCTGACCCCCTCCTCCCTGTTCCCTTCCTCCCTGGAATCATCATCGGAACAGAAATTCTA
TAACTTTGTGATCCTCCACGCCAGGGCAGACGAACACATCGCCCTGCGGGTTCGGGAGAAGCTGGAGGCC
CTTGGCGTGCCCGACGGGGCCACCTTCTGCGAGGATTTCCAGGTGCCGGGGCGCGGGGAGCTGAGCTGCC
TGCAGGACGCCATAGACCACTCAGCTTTCATCATCCTACTTCTCACCTCCAACTTCGACTGTCGCCTGAG
CCTGCACCAGGTGAACCAAGCCATGATGAGCAACCTCACGCGACAGGGGTCGCCAGACTGTGTCATCCCC
TTCCTGCCCCTGGAGAGCTCCCCGGCCCAGCTCAGCTCCGACACGGCCAGCCTGCTCTCCGGGCTGGTGC
GGCTGGACGAACACTCCCAGATCTTCGCCAGGAAGGTGGCCAACACCTTCAAGCCCCACAGGCTTCAGGC
CCGAAAGGCCATGTGGAGGAAGGAACAGGACACCCGAGCCCTGCGGGAACAGAGCCAACACCTGGACGGT
GAGCGGATGCAGGCGGCGGCACTGAACGCAGCCTACTCAGCCTACCTCCAGAGCTACTTGTCCTACCAGG
CACAGATGGAGCAGCTCCAGGTGGCTTTTGGGAGCCACATGTCATTTGGGACTGGGGCGCCCTATGGGGC
TCGAATGCCCTTTGGGGGCCAGGTGCCCCTGGGAGCCCCGCCACCCTTTCCCACTTGGCCGGGGTGCCCG
CAGCCGCCACCCCTGCACGCATGGCAGGCTGGCACCCCCCCACCGCCCTCCCCACAGCCAGCAGCCTTTC
CACAGTCACTGCCCTTCCCGCAGTCCCCAGCCTTCCCTACGGCCTCACCCGCACCCCCTCAGAGCCCAGG
GCTGCAACCCCTCATTATCCACCACGCACAGATGGTACAGCTGGGGCTGAACAACCACATGTGGAACCAG
AGAGGGTCCCAGGCGCCCGAGGACAAGACGCAGGAGGCAGAATTGGACCCAGCTTTCTTGTACAAAGTGG
TTGATCTCGAGTACCCATACGATGTTCCAGATTACGCTGGAGGGGGTGGATCTGGAGGGGGTGGATCTAT
GGTCTTCACACTCGAAGATTTCGTTGGGGACTGGCGACAGACAGCCGGCTACAACCTGGACCAAGTCCTT
GAACAGGGAGGTGTGTCCAGTTTGTTTCAGAATCTCGGGGTGTCCGTAACTCCGATCCAAAGGATTGTCC
TGAGCGGTGAAAATGGGCTGAAGATCGACATCCATGTCATCATCCCGTATGAAGGTCTGAGCGGCGACCA
AATGGGCCAGATCGAAAAAATTTTTAAGGTGGTGTACCCTGTGGATGATCATCACTTTAAGGTGATCCTG
CACTATGGCACACTGGTAATCGACGGGGTTACGCCGAACATGATCGACTATTTCGGACGGCCGTATGAAG
GCATCGCCGTGTTCGACGGCAAAAAGATCACTGTAACAGGGACCCTGTGGAACGGCAACAAAATTATCGA
CGAGCGCCTGATCAACCCCGACGGCTCCCTGCTGTTCCGAGTAACCATCAACGGAGTGACCGGCTGGCGG
CTGTGCGAACGCATTCTGGCGTGAGGTACCGGTTAGTAATGAGTTTAAACGGGGGAGGCTAACTGAAACA
CGGAAGGAGACAATACCGGAAGGAACCCGCGCTATGACGGCAATAAAAAGACAGAATAAAACGCACGGGT
GTTGGGTCGTTTGTTCATAAACGCGGGGTTCGGTCCCAGGGCTGGCACTCTGTCGATACCCCACCGAGAC
CCCATTGGGGCCAATACGCCCGCGTTTCTTCCTTTTCCCCACCCCACCCCCCAAGTTCGGGTGAAGGCCC
AGGGCTCGCAGCCAACGTCGGGGCGGCAGGCCCTGCCATAGCAGATCTGCGCAGCTGGGGCTCTAGGGGG
TATCCCC
[124 nt withheld, positions 3788-3911]
C
[91 nt withheld, positions 3913-4003]
A
[49 nt withheld, positions 4005-4053]
CCTTTGACGTTGGAGTCCACGTTCTTT
[37 nt withheld, positions 4081-4117]
ACCCTATCTCGGTCTATTCTTTTGATTTATAAGGGATTTTGCCGATTTCGGCCTATTGGTTAAAAAATGA
GCTGATTTAACAAAAATTTAACGCGAATTAATTCTGTGGAATGTGTGTCAGTTAGGGTGTGGAAAGTCCC
CAGGCTCCCCAGCAGGCAGAAGTATGCAAAGCATGCATCTCAATTAGTCAGCAACCAGGTGTGGAAAGTC
CCCAGGCTCCCCAGCAGGCAGAAGTATGCAAAGCATGCATCTCAATTAGTCAGCAACCATAGTCCCGCCC
CTAACTCCGCCCATCCCGCCCCTAACTCCGCCCAGTTCCGCCCATTCTCCGCCCCATGGCTGACTAATTT
TTTTTATTTATGCAGAGGCCGAGGCCGCCTCTGCCTCTGAGCTATTCCAGAAGTAGTGAGGAGGCTTTTT
TGGAGGCCTAGGCTTTTGCAAAAAGCTCCCGGGAGCTTGTATATCCATTTTCGGATCTGATCAAGAGACA
GGATGAGGATCGTTTCGCATGATTGAACAAGATGGATTGCACGCAGGTTCTCCGGCCGCTTGGGTGGAGA
GGCTATTCGGCTATGACTGGGCACAACAGACAATCGGCTGCTCTGATGCCGCCGTGTTCCGGCTGTCAGC
GCAGGGGCGCCCGGTTCTTTTTGTCAAGACCGACCTGTCCGGTGCCCTGAATGAACTGCAGGACGAGGCA
GCGCGGCTATCGTGGCTGGCCACGACGGGCGTTCCTTGCGCAGCTGTGCTCGACGTTGTCACTGAAGCGG
GAAGGGACTGGCTGCTATTGGGCGAAGTGCCGGGGCAGGATCTCCTGTCATCTCACCTTGCTCCTGCCGA
GAAAGTATCCATCATGGCTGATGCAATGCGGCGGCTGCATACGCTTGATCCGGCTACCTGCCCATTCGAC
CACCAAGCGAAACATCGCATCGAGCGAGCACGTACTCGGATGGAAGCCGGTCTTGTCGATCAGGATGATC
TGGACGAAGAGCATCAGGGGCTCGCGCCAGCCGAACTGTTCGCCAGGCTCAAGGCGCGCATGCCCGACGG
CGAGGATCTCGTCGTGACCCATGGCGATGCCTGCTTGCCGAATATCATGGTGGAAAATGGCCGCTTTTCT
GGATTCATCGACTGTGGCCGGCTGGGTGTGGCGGACCGCTATCAGGACATAGCGTTGGCTACCCGTGATA
TTGCTGAAGAGCTTGGCGGCGAATGGGCTGACCGCTTCCTCGTGCTTTACGGTATCGCCGCTCCCGATTC
GCAGCGCATCGCCTTCTATCGCCTTCTTGACGAGTTCTTCTGAGCGGGACTCTGGGGTTCGCGAAATGAC
CGACCAAGCGACGCCCAACCTGCCATCACGAGATTTCGATTCCACCGCCGCCTTCTATGAAAGGTTGGGC
TTCGGAATCGTTTTCCGGGACGCCGGCTGGATGATCCTCCAGCGCGGGGATCTCATGCTGGAGTTCTTCG
CCCACCCCAACTTGTTTATTGCAGCTTATAATGGTTACAAATAAAGCAATAGCATCACAAATTTCACAAA
TAAAGCATTTTTTTCACTGCATTCTAGTTGTGGTTTGTCCAAACTCATCAATGTATCTTATCATGTCTGT
ATACCGTCGACCTCTAGCTAGAGCTTGGCGTAATCATGGTCATAGCTGTTTCCTGTGTGAAATTGTTATC
CGCTCACAATTCCACACAACATACGAGCCGGAAGCATAAAGTGTAAAGCCTGGGGTGCCTAATGAGTGAG
CTAACTCACATTAATTGCGTTGCGCTCACTGCCCGCTTTCCAGTCGGGAAACCTGTCGTGCCAGCTGCAT
TAATGAATCGGCCAACGCGCGGGGAGAGGCGGTTTGCGTATTGGGCGCTCTTCCGCTTCCTCGCTCACTG
ACTCGCTGCGCTCGGTCGTTCGGCTGCGGCGAGCGGTATCAGCTCACTCAAAGGCGGTAATACGGTTATC
CACAGAATCAGGGGATAACGCAGGAAAGAACATGTGAGCAAAAGGCCAGCAAAAGGCCAGGAACCGTAAA
AAGGCCGCGTTGCTGGCGTTTTTCCATAGGCTCCGCCCCCCTGACGAGCATCACAAAAATCGACGCTCAA
GTCAGAGGTGGCGAAACCCGACAGGACTATAAAGATACCAGGCGTTTCCCCCTGGAAGCTCCCTCGTGCG
CTCTCCTGTTCCGACCCTGCCGCTTACCGGATACCTGTCCGCCTTTCTCCCTTCGGGAAGCGTGGCGCTT
TCTCATAGCTCACGCTGTAGGTATCTCAGTTCGGTGTAGGTCGTTCGCTCCAAGCTGGGCTGTGTGCACG
AACCCCCCGTTCAGCCCGACCGCTGCGCCTTATCCGGTAACTATCGTCTTGAGTCCAACCCGGTAAGACA
CGACTTATCGCCACTGGCAGCAGCCACTGGTAACAGGATTAGCAGAGCGAGGTATGTAGGCGGTGCTACA
GAGTTCTTGAAGTGGTGGCCTAACTACGGCTACACTAGAAGAACAGTATTTGGTATCTGCGCTCTGCTGA
AGCCAGTTACCTTCGGAAAAAGAGTTGGTAGCTCTTGATCCGGCAAACAAACCACCGCTGGTAGCGGTGG
TTTTTTTGTTTGCAAGCAGCAGATTACGCGCAGAAAAAAAGGATCTCAAGAAGATCCTTTGATCTTTTCT
ACGGGGTCTGACGCTCAGTGGAACGAAAACTCACGTTAAGGGATTTTGGTCATGAGATTATCAAAAAGGA
TCTTCACCTAGATCCTTTTAAATTAAAAATGAAGTTTTAAATCAATCTAAAGTATATATGAGTAAACTTG
GTCTGACAGTTACCAATGCTTAATCAGTGAGGCACCTATCTCAGCGATCTGTCTATTTCGTTCATCCATA
GTTGCCTGACTCCCCGTCGTGTAGATAACTACGATACGGGAGGGCTTACCATCTGGCCCCAGTGCTGCAA
TGATACCGCGAGACCCACGCTCACCGGCTCCAGATTTATCAGCAATAAACCAGCCAGCCGGAAGGGCCGA
GCGCAGAAGTGGTCCTGCAACTTTATCCGCCTCCATCCAGTCTATTAATTGTTGCCGGGAAGCTAGAGTA
AGTAGTTCGCCAGTTAATAGTTTGCGCAACGTTGTTGCCATTGCTACAGGCATCGTGGTGTCACGCTCGT
CGTTTGGTATGGCTTCATTCAGCTCCGGTTCCCAACGATCAAGGCGAGTTACATGATCCCCCATGTTGTG
CAAAAAAGCGGTTAGCTCCTTCGGTCCTCCGATCGTTGTCAGAAGTAAGTTGGCCGCAGTGTTATCACTC
ATGGTTATGGCAGCACTGCATAATTCTCTTACTGTCATGCCATCCGTAAGATGCTTTTCTGTGACTGGTG
AGTACTCAACCAAGTCATTCTGAGAATAGTGTATGCGGCGACCGAGTTGCTCTTGCCCGGCGTCAATACG
GGATAATACCGCGCCACATAGCAGAACTTTAAAAGTGCTCATCATTGGAAAACGTTCTTCGGGGCGAAAA
CTCTCAAGGATCTTACCGCTGTTGAGATCCAGTTCGATGTAACCCACTCGTGCACCCAACTGATCTTCAG
CATCTTTTACTTTCACCAGCGTTTCTGGGTGAGCAAAAACAGGAAGGCAAAATGCCGCAAAAAAGGGAAT
AAGGGCGACACGGAAATGTTGAATACTCATACTCTTCCTTTTTCAATATTATTGAAGCATTTATCAGGGT
TATTGTCTCATGAGCGGATACATATTTGAATGTATTTAGAAAAATAAACAAATAGGGGTTCCGCGCACAT
TTCCCCGAAAAGTGCCACCTGACGTCGACGGATCGGGAGATCTCCCGATCCCCTATGGTGCACTCTCAGT
ACAATCTGCTCTGATGCCGCATAGTTAAGCCAGTATCTGCTCCCTGCTTGTGTGTTGGAGGTCGCTGAGT
AGTGCGCGAGCAAAATTTAAGCTACAACAAGGCAAGGCTTGACCGACAATTGCATGAAGAATCTGCTTAG
GGTTAGGCGTTTTGCGCTGCTTCGCGATGTACGGGCCAGATATACGCGTT
